>Addgene plasmid #38885 | RHOU | depositor partial sequence | sequence record 48943 | RHOU sequence 684 bps
ATGCACCATCATCATCATCATTCTTCTGGTGTAGATCTGGGTACCGAGAACCTGTACTTCCAATCCATGG
GGCCTGGGGAGCCGGGGGGCCGGGGGCGTGCGGGGGGTGCCGAGGGGCGCGGCGTCAAGTGCGTGCTGGT
CGGCGACGGCGCGGTGGGCAAGACGAGCCTGGTGGTGAGCTACACCACCAACGGCTACCCCACCGAGTAC
ATCCCTACTGCCTTCGACAACTTCTCCGCGGTGGTGTCTGTGGATGGGCGGCCCGTGAGACTCCAACTCT
GTGACACTGCCGGACAGGATGAATTTGACAAGCTGAGGCCTCTCTGCTACACCAACACAGACATCTTCCT
GCTCTGCTTCAGTGTCGTGAGCCCCTCATCCTTCCAGAACGTCAGTGAGAAATGGGTGCCGGAGATTCGA
TGCCACTGTCCCAAAGCCCCCATCATCCTAGTTGGAACGCAGTCGGATCTCAGAGAAGATGTCAAAGTCC
TCATTGAGTTGGACAAATGCAAAGAAAAGCCAGTGCCTGAAGAGGCGGCTAAGCTGCTAGCCGAGGAAAT
CAAAGCCGCCTCCTACATCGAGTGTTCAGCCTTGACTCAAAAAAACCTCAAAGAGGTCTTTGATGCAGCC
ATCGTCGCTGGCATTCAATACTCGGACACTCAGCAATGACAGTAAAGGTGGATA
