>Addgene plasmid #38885 | RHOU | addgene partial sequence | sequence record 51245 | T7 5'-TAATACGACTCACTATAGGG-3'
TCTAGAAATAATTTTGTTTAACTTTAAGAAGGAGATATACATATGCACCATCATCATCATCATTCTTCTG
GTGTAGATCTGGGTACCGAGAACCTGTACTTCCAATCCATGGGGCCTGGGGAGCCGGGGGGCCGGGGGCG
TGCGGGGGGTGCCGAGGGGCGCGGCGTCAAGTGCGTGCTGGTCGGCGACGGCGCGGTGGGCAAGACGAGC
CTGGTGGTGAGCTACACCACCAACGGCTACCCCACCGAGTACATCCCTACTGCCTTCGACAACTTCTCCG
CGGTGGTGTCTGTGGATGGGCGGCCCGTGAGACTCCAACTCTGTGACACTGCCGGACAGGATGAATTTGA
CAAGCTGAGGCCTCTCTGCTACACCAACACAGACATCTTCCTGCTCTGCTTCAGTGTCGTGAGCCCCTCA
TCCTTCCAGAACGTCAGTGAGAAATGGGTGCCGGAGATTCGATGCCACTGTCCCAAAGCCCCCATCATCC
TAGTTGGAACGCAGTCGGATCTCAGAGAAGATGTCAAAGTCCTCATTGAGTTGGACAAATGCAAAGAAAA
GCCAGTGCCTGAAGAGGCGGCTAAGCTGCTAGCCGAGGAAATCAAAGCCGCCTCCTACATCGAGTGTTCA
GCCTTGACTCAAAAAAACCTCAAAGAGGTCTTTGATGCAGCCATCGTCGCTGGCATTCAATACTCGGACA
CTCAGCAATGACAGTAAAGGTGGATACGGATCCGAATTCGAGCTCCGTCGACAAGCTTGCGGCCGCACTC
GAGCACACACACACA
