>Addgene plasmid #38885 | RHOU | addgene partial sequence | sequence record 51246 | T7-term
CGGGCTTTGTTAGCAGCCGGATCTCAGTGGTGGTGGTGGTGGTGCTCGAGTGCGGCCGCAAGCTTGTCGA
CGGAGCTCGAATTCGGATCCGTATCCACCTTTACTGTCATTGCTGAGTGTCCGAGTATTGAATGCCAGCG
ACGATGGCTGCATCAAAGACCTCTTTGAGGTTTTTTTGAGTCAAGGCTGAACACTCGATGTAGGAGGCGG
CTTTGATTTCCTCGGCTAGCAGCTTAGCCGCCTCTTCAGGCACTGGCTTTTCTTTGCATTTGTCCAACTC
AATGAGGACTTTGACATCTTCTCTGAGATCCGACTGCGTTCCAACTAGGATGATGGGGGCTTTGGGACAG
TGGCATCGAATCTCCGGCACCCATTTCTCACTGACGTTCTGGAAGGATGAGGGGCTCACGACACTGAAGC
AGAGCAGGAAGATGTCTGTGTTGGTGTAGCAGAGAGGCCTCAGCTTGTCAAATTCATCCTGTCCGGCAGT
GTCACAGAGTTGGAGTCTCACGGGCCGCCCATCCACAGACACCACCGCGGAGAAGTTGTCGAAGGCAGTA
GGGATGTACTCGGTGGGGTAGCCGTTGGTGGTGTAGCTCACCACCAGGCTCGTCTTGCCCACCGCGCCGT
CGCCGACCAGCACGCACTTGACGCCGCGCCCCTCGGCACCCCCCGCACGCCCCCGGCCCCCCGGCTCCCC
AGGCCCCATGGATTGGAAGTACAGGTTCTCGGTACCCAGATCTACACCAGAAGAATGATGATGATGA
