[The description below was written by a language model from this plasmid's Addgene catalogue record.]
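Description:
RHOU is a bacterial expression plasmid built on the pNIC28-Bsa4 backbone from the SGC, designed to produce recombinant human RHOU protein for structural studies. It is maintained in E. coli as a low-copy plasmid under kanamycin selection. The record does not list the origin of replication or the promoter explicitly. However, the recommended sequencing primers (T7 forward and T7 terminator reverse) indicate that the insert sits between a T7 promoter and T7 terminator. That arrangement is typical of vectors expressed in E. coli hosts that supply T7 RNA polymerase.

The insert is a 684 bp fragment of human RHOU (ras homolog family member U, also known as WRCH1, ARHU or CDC42L1), an atypical Rho-family small GTPase. It was introduced by ligation-independent cloning and carries a C191L substitution. The record cautions that the insert may not represent the full open reading frame, as is common for constructs trimmed to a crystallisable domain. The protein is fused at its N terminus to a His tag followed by a TEV protease cleavage site. The tag allows capture by immobilised metal affinity chromatography, and TEV cleavage can then remove it to leave near-native protein.

The stated purpose is bacterial expression for structure determination, and the alternative names for the insert cite an associated PDB entry (2Q3H). No feature table was provided, so details of the backbone beyond the catalogue fields cannot be confirmed here.
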