Addgene plasmid #38885: RHOU
Purpose: Bacterial expression for structure determination; may not be full ORF
Depositing lab: Nicola Burgess-Brown. Depositing organization: University of Oxford.
Backbone
  Vector backbone: pNIC28-Bsa4
  Backbone manufacturer: SGC
  Vector type: Bacterial Expression
Growth in bacteria
  Bacterial resistance: Kanamycin, 50 μg/mL
  Growth temperature: 37°C
  Growth strain: Mach1
  Copy number: Low Copy
Gene/Insert
  Gene/Insert name: RHOU (alt names: ras homolog gene family, member U; PDB:2Q3H)
  Species: H. sapiens (human)
  Insert size (bp): 684
  Mutation: C191L
  Entrez Gene: RHOU (a.k.a. ARHU, CDC42L1, G28K, WRCH1, hG28K)
  Tag / fusion protein: His Tev (N terminal on insert)
  Cloning method: Ligation Independent Cloning
  Sequencing primers: 5′ T7; 3′ T7-term
Terms and licenses: Academic/Nonprofit Terms; Industry Terms: Not Available to Industry
How to cite: RHOU was a gift from Nicola Burgess-Brown (Addgene plasmid # 38885 ; http://n2t.net/addgene:38885 ; RRID:Addgene_38885)
